Addgene plasmid #156676: pD649-HAsp-BTN3A1-Fc(DAPA)-AviTag-6xHis
Purpose: Mammalian expression of cell-surface protein extracellular domain fused to Fc(DAPA)-Avi-6xHis. Protein is secreted from cells.
Depositing lab: Chris Garcia. Depositing organization: Stanford University. Publication: A Human IgSF Cell-Surface Interactome Reveals a Complex Network of Protein-Protein Interactions. Wojtowicz WM, Vielmetter J, Fernandes RA, Siepe DH, Eastman CL, Chisholm GB, Cox S, Klock H, Anderson PW, Rue SM, Miller JJ, Glaser SM, Bragstad ML, Vance J, Lam AW, Lesley SA, Zinn K, Garcia KC. Cell. 2020 Aug 20;182(4):1027-1043.e17. doi: 10.1016/j.cell.2020.07.025. PubMed 32822567.
Backbone
  Vector backbone: pD649
  Backbone size w/o insert (bp): 6106
  Vector type: Mammalian Expression
Growth in bacteria
  Bacterial resistance: Ampicillin, 100 μg/mL
  Growth temperature: 37°C
  Growth strain: DH5alpha
  Copy number: High Copy
Gene/Insert
  Gene/Insert name: BTN3A1 (alt name: BT3A1)
  Species: H. sapiens (human)
  Insert size (bp): 675
  Mutation: Fc region of human IgG contains D265A and P329A mutations (DAPA)
  Entrez Gene: BTN3A1 (a.k.a. BT3.1, BTF5, BTN3.1, CD277)
  Promoter: CMV/SP6
  Tag / fusion protein: Fc(DAPA)-AviTag-6xHis (C terminal on backbone)
  Cloning method: Restriction Enzyme; 5′ cloning site GCGGCCGC (not destroyed); 3′ cloning site GGCGCGCC (not destroyed)
  Sequencing primers: 5′ ATTTAGGTGACACTATAG; 3′ CACGTACCAGTTGAACTTCACC
Resource information
  A portion of this plasmid was derived from a plasmid made by: synthesis by ThermoFisher
Terms and licenses: Academic/Nonprofit Terms; Industry Terms: Not Available to Industry
Depositor comments: Some plasmids in this collection may have an IS4-like element ISVsa5 family transposase upstream of the CMV promoter.
How to cite: pD649-HAsp-BTN3A1-Fc(DAPA)-AviTag-6xHis was a gift from Chris Garcia (Addgene plasmid # 156676 ; http://n2t.net/addgene:156676 ; RRID:Addgene_156676)
