[The description below was written by a language model from this plasmid's Addgene catalogue record and pLannotate feature annotations shown in this document.]
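Description:
pD649-HAsp-BTN3A1-Fc(DAPA)-AviTag-6xHis is a mammalian expression plasmid built on the pD649 backbone for producing a secreted, soluble form of the extracellular domain of human BTN3A1 (also called CD277 or BT3.1), a butyrophilin-family immunoglobulin-superfamily cell-surface protein. It is maintained in E. coli at high copy through a ColE1/pUC-type origin and selected with ampicillin via the β-lactamase gene. The annotated sequence also shows an SV40 early promoter plus bacterial EM7 promoter driving a puromycin N-acetyltransferase coding region followed by an SV40 polyadenylation signal, which would in principle allow puromycin selection in mammalian cells, although the record does not describe this use. Short fragments of KanR, lacZα, ble and f1 ori are annotated and appear to be backbone remnants.

The expression cassette uses the CMV enhancer and immediate early promoter, followed by a partial CMV intron A and an SP6 promoter that also provides a sequencing primer site. The open reading frame begins with a signal peptide, named HAsp in the plasmid title but matched by the annotation software to a fragment of a mouse IgH signal sequence. The 675 bp BTN3A1 ectodomain insert sits between two retained restriction sites and is fused in frame to backbone-encoded C-terminal tags. These comprise a human IgG Fc region (matched by the software to IGHG4) carrying the D265A and P329A "DAPA" substitutions, generally used to reduce Fc effector binding, then an AviTag for site-specific biotinylation and a 6xHis tag for metal-affinity purification, ending at a bGH polyadenylation signal. The plasmid belongs to a collection made for mapping human IgSF cell-surface protein interactions. The depositor notes that some members may carry an IS4-like transposase insertion upstream of the CMV promoter.
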