Features (pLannotate 1.2.2; 20 found; start..end, strand, type, name):
    119..143     -  CDS            KanR (fragment): aminoglycoside phosphotransferase; aph(3')-Ia; confers resistance to kanamycin
    254..842     +  rep_origin     ori: high-copy-number ColE1/pMB1/pBR322/pUC origin of replication
   1067..1084    +  terminator     rrnB T2 terminator (fragment): transcription terminator T2 from the E. coli rrnB gene
   1109..1128    -  CDS            lacZα (fragment): LacZα fragment of β-galactosidase; lacZ fragment
   1584..1600    +  protein_bind   lac operator: The lac repressor binds to the lac operator to inhibit transcription in E. coli. This inhibition can be relieved by adding lactose or isopropyl-β-D-thiogalactopyranoside (IPTG). lac repressor encoded by lacI
   1843..2146    +  enhancer       CMV enhancer: human cytomegalovirus immediate early enhancer
   2147..2350    +  promoter       CMV promoter: human cytomegalovirus (CMV) immediate early promoter
   2486..2529    +  intron         CMV intron (fragment): modified intron A from human cytomegalovirus
   2581..2599    +  promoter       SP6 promoter: promoter for bacteriophage SP6 RNA polymerase
   2603..2640    +  CDS            IgH signal sequence (fragment): signal sequence from the mouse immunoglobulin heavy chain variable region
   3151..4116    +  CDS            IGHG4 (sequence partly withheld): IGHG4_HUMAN - Experimental evidence at protein level: Swiss-Prot protein existence level 1. Constant region of immunoglobulin heavy chains. Immunoglobulins, also known as antibodies, are membrane-bound or secreted glycoproteins produced by B lymphocytes. In the recognition phase of humoral immunity, the membrane-bound immunoglobulins serve as receptors which, upon binding of a specific antigen, trigger the clonal expansion and differentiation of B lymphocytes into immunoglobulins- secreting plasma cells. Secreted immunoglobulins mediate the effector phase of humoral immunity, which results in
   4331..4442    +  polyA_signal   bGH poly(A) signal: bovine growth hormone polyadenylation signal
   4443..4551    +  rep_origin     f1 ori (fragment): f1 bacteriophage origin of replication; arrow indicates direction of (+) strand synthesis
   4565..4894    +  promoter       SV40 promoter: SV40 enhancer and early promoter
   4942..4989    +  promoter       EM7 promoter: synthetic bacterial promoter&nbsp
   5008..5607    +  CDS            PuroR (fragment): puromycin N-acetyltransferase; pac from Streptomyces; confers resistance to puromycin
   5617..5742    +  CDS            ble (fragment): BLE_KLEPN - Experimental evidence at protein level: Swiss-Prot protein existence level 1. Binding protein with a strong affinity to the bleomycin family of antibiotics. Binds to CL990; an antimitotic-antibiotic compound. From Klebsiella pneumoniae.
   5737..5858    +  polyA_signal   SV40 poly(A) signal: SV40 polyadenylation signal
   5911..6771    -  CDS            AmpR: β-lactamase; bla; confers resistance to ampicillin, carbenicillin, and related antibiotics
   6774..89      -  promoter       AmpR promoter (fragment) (across the origin): bla
>Addgene plasmid #156676 | pD649-HAsp-BTN3A1-Fc(DAPA)-AviTag-6xHis | depositor full sequence | sequence record 302461 | Full Sequence
TTTCAATATTATTGAAGCATTTATCAGGGTTATTGTCTCATGAGCGGATACATATTTGAATGTATTTAGA
AAAATAAACAAATAGGGGTCAGTGTTACAACCAATTAACCAATTCTGAACATTATCGCGAGCCCATTTAT
ACCTGAATATGGCTCATAACACCCCTTGCTCATGACCAAAATCCCTTAACGTGAGTTACGCGCGCGTCGT
TCCACTGAGCGTCAGACCCCGTAGAAAAGATCAAAGGATCTTCTTGAGATCCTTTTTTTCTGCGCGTAAT
CTGCTGCTTGCAAACAAAAAAACCACCGCTACCAGCGGTGGTTTGTTTGCCGGATCAAGAGCTACCAACT
CTTTTTCCGAAGGTAACTGGCTTCAGCAGAGCGCAGATACCAAATACTGTTCTTCTAGTGTAGCCGTAGT
TAGCCCACCACTTCAAGAACTCTGTAGCACCGCCTACATACCTCGCTCTGCTAATCCTGTTACCAGTGGC
TGCTGCCAGTGGCGATAAGTCGTGTCTTACCGGGTTGGACTCAAGACGATAGTTACCGGATAAGGCGCAG
CGGTCGGGCTGAACGGGGGGTTCGTGCACACAGCCCAGCTTGGAGCGAACGACCTACACCGAACTGAGAT
ACCTACAGCGTGAGCTATGAGAAAGCGCCACGCTTCCCGAAGGGAGAAAGGCGGACAGGTATCCGGTAAG
CGGCAGGGTCGGAACAGGAGAGCGCACGAGGGAGCTTCCAGGGGGAAACGCCTGGTATCTTTATAGTCCT
GTCGGGTTTCGCCACCTCTGACTTGAGCGTCGATTTTTGTGATGCTCGTCAGGGGGGCGGAGCCTATGGA
AAAACGCCAGCAACGCGGCCTTTTTACGGTTCCTGGCCTTTTGCTGGCCTTTTGCTCACATGTTCTTTCC
TGCGTTATCCCCTGATTCTGTGGATAACCGTATTACCGCCTTTGAGTGAGCTGATACCGCTCGCCGCAGC
CGAACGACCGAGCGCAGCGAGTCAGTGAGCGAGGAAGCGGAAGGCGAGAGTAGGGAACTGCCAGGCATCA
AACTAAGCAGAAGGCCCCTGACGGATGGCCTTTTTGCGTTTCTACAAACTCTTTCTGTGTTGTAAAACGA
CGGCCAGTCTTAAGCTCGGGCCCCCTGGGCGGTTCTGATAACGAGTAATCGTTAATCCGCAAATAACGTA
AAAACCCGCTTCGGCGGGTTTTTTTATGGGGGGAGTTTAGGGAAAGAGCATTTGTCAGAATATTTAAGGG
CGCCTGTCACTTTGCTTGATATATGAGAATTATTTAACCTTATAAATGAGAAAAAAGCAACGCACTTTAA
ATAAGATACGTTGCTTTTTCGATTGATGAACACCTATAATTAAACTATTCATCTATTATTTATGATTTTT
TGTATATACAATATTTCTAGTTTGTTAAAGAGAATTAAGAAAATAAATCTCGAAAATAATAAAGGGAAAA
TCAGTTTTTGATATCAAAATTATACATGTCAACGATAATACAAAATATAATACAAACTATAAGATGTTAT
CAGTATTTATTATCATTTAGAATAAATTTTGTGTCGCCCTTAATTGTGAGCGGATAACAATTACGAGCTT
CATGCACAGTGGCGTTGACTCAATATTGGCCATTAGCCATATTATTCATTGGTTATATAGCATAAATCAA
TATTGGCTATTGGCCATTGCATACGTTGTATCTATATCATAATATGTACATTTATATTGGCTCATGTCCA
ATATGACCGCCATGTTGGCATTGATTATTGACTAGTTATTAATAGTAATCAATTACGGGGTCATTAGTTC
ATAGCCCATATATGGAGTTCCGCGTTACATAACTTACGGTAAATGGCCCGCCTGGCTGACCGCCCAACGA
CCCCCGCCCATTGACGTCAATAATGACGTATGTTCCCATAGTAACGCCAATAGGGACTTTCCATTGACGT
CAATGGGTGGAGTATTTACGGTAAACTGCCCACTTGGCAGTACATCAAGTGTATCATATGCCAAGTACGC
CCCCTATTGACGTCAATGACGGTAAATGGCCCGCCTGGCATTATGCCCAGTACATGACCTTATGGGACTT
TCCTACTTGGCAGTACATCTACGTATTAGTCATCGCTATTACCATGGTGATGCGGTTTTGGCAGTACATC
AATGGGCGTGGATAGCGGTTTGACTCACGGGGATTTCCAAGTCTCCACCCCATTGACGTCAATGGGAGTT
TGTTTTGGCACCAAAATCAACGGGACTTTCCAAAATGTCGTAACAACTCCGCCCCATTGACGCAAATGGG
CGGTAGGCGTGTACGGTGGGAGGTCTATATAAGCAGAGCTCGTTTAGTGAACCGTCAGATCGCCTGGAGA
CGCCATCCACGCTGTTTTGACCTCCATAGAAGACACCGGGACCGATCCAGCCTCCGCGGCCGGGAACGGT
GCATTGGAACGCGGATTCCCCGTGCCAAGAGTGACGTAAGTACCGCCTATAGAGTCTATAGGCCCACCCC
CTTGGCTTCGTTAGAACGCGGCTACAATTAATACATAACCTTATGTATCATACACATACGATTTAGGTGA
CACTATAGAATAACATCCACTTTGCCTTTCTCTCCACAGGTGTCCACTCCCAGGTCCAACTGCACCTCGG
TTCTATCGAAAACGCGCCTGCTAGCGCCACCATGAAGACCATCATTGCCCTGAGCTACATCTTCTGCCTG
GTGTTCGCTGCGGCC
[642 nt withheld, positions 2746-3387]
CGGAGCGCCCAGAGATGGATTGCTGCTCTTGCCGGTGGCGCGCCGGGCGGCGACAAGACCCACACCTGCC
CCCCCTGCCCAGCTCCAGAACTGCTGGGAGGGCCTTCCGTGTTCCTGTTCCCCCCCAAGCCCAAGGACAC
CCTGATGATCAGCAGGACCCCCGAGGTGACCTGCGTGGTGGTGGCCGTGTCCCACGAGGACCCAGAGGTG
AAGTTCAACTGGTACGTGGACGGCGTGGAGGTGCACAACGCCAAGACCAAGCCCAGAGAGGAGCAGTACA
ACAGCACCTACAGGGTGGTGTCCGTGCTGACCGTGCTGCACCAGGACTGGCTGAACGGCAAAGAATACAA
GTGCAAAGTCTCCAACAAGGCCCTGGCTGCCCCAATCGAAAAGACAATCAGCAAGGCCAAGGGCCAGCCA
CGGGAGCCCCAGGTGTACACCCTGCCCCCCAGCCGGGAGGAGATGACCAAGAACCAGGTGTCCCTGACCT
GTCTGGTGAAGGGCTTCTACCCCAGCGATATCGCCGTGGAGTGGGAGAGCAACGGCCAGCCCGAGAACAA
CTACAAGACCACCCCCCCAGTGCTGGACAGCGACGGCAGCTTCTTCCTGTACAGCAAGCTGACCGTGGAC
AAGTCCAGGTGGCAGCAGGGCAACGTGTTCAGCTGCAGCGTGATGCACGAGGCCCTGCACAACCACTACA
CCCAGAAGTCCCTGAGCCTGAGCCCCGGCGGCAGCGGTCTTAATGATATTTTCGAGGCTCAGAAGATTGA
GTGGCATGAACACCACCACCATCACCACTAAGGCCGGCCTGTAGTCACTGGCACAACGCGTTACCCGGTA
AGCCAATCGGGTATACACGGTCGTCATACTGCAGACAGGGTTCTTCTACTTTGCAAGATAGTCTTGAGTA
GTAAAATAAATAGATAGAGAAAATCAGCCTCGACTGTGCCTTCTAGTTGCCAGCCATCTGTTGTTTGCCC
CTCCCCCGTGCCTTCCTTGACCCTGGAAGGTGCCACTCCCACTGTCCTTTCCTAATAAAATGAGGAAATT
GCATCACAACACTCAACCCTATCTCGGTCTATTCTTTTGATTTATAAGGGATTTTGCCGATTTCGGCCTA
TTGGTTAAAAAATGAGCTGATTTAACAAAAATTTAACGCGAATTAATTCTGTGGAATGTGTGTCAGTTAG
GGTGTGGAAAGTCCCCAGGCTCCCCAGCAGGCAGAAGTATGCAAAGCATGCATCTCAATTAGTCAGCAAC
CAGGTGTGGAAAGTCCCCAGGCTCCCCAGCAGGCAGAAGTATGCAAAGCATGCATCTCAATTAGTCAGCA
ACCATAGTCCCGCCCCTAACTCCGCCCATCCCGCCCCTAACTCCGCCCAGTTCCGCCCATTCTCCGCCCC
ATGGCTGACTAATTTTTTTTATTTATGCAGAGGCCGAGGCCGCCTCTGCCTCTGAGCTATTCCAGAAGTA
GTGAGGAGGCTTTTTTGGAGGCCTAGGCTTTTGCAAAAAGCTCCCGGGAGCTTGTATATCCATTTTCGGA
TCTGATCAGCACGTGTTGACAATTAATCATCGGCATAGTATATCGGCATAGTATAATACGACAAGGTGAG
GAACTAAACCATGACCGAGTACAAGCCCACGGTGCGCCTCGCCACCCGCGACGACGTCCCCAGGGCCGTA
CGCACCCTCGCCGCCGCGTTCGCCGACTACCCCGCCACGCGCCACACCGTCGATCCGGACCGCCACATCG
AGCGGGTCACCGAGCTGCAAGAACTCTTCCTCACGCGCGTCGGGCTCGACATCGGCAAGGTGTGGGTCGC
GGACGACGGCGCCGCGGTGGCGGTCTGGACCACGCCGGAGAGCGTCGAAGCGGGGGCGGTGTTCGCCGAG
ATCGGCCCGCGCATGGCCGAGTTGAGCGGTTCCCGGCTGGCCGCGCAGCAACAGATGGAAGGCCTCCTGG
CGCCGCACCGGCCCAAGGAGCCCGCGTGGTTCCTGGCCACCGTCGGCGTCTCGCCCGACCACCAGGGCAA
GGGTCTGGGCAGCGCCGTCGTGCTCCCCGGAGTGGAGGCGGCCGAGCGCGCCGGGGTGCCCGCCTTCCTG
GAGACATCCGCGCCCCGCAACCTCCCCTTCTACGAGCGGCTCGGCTTCACCGTCACCGCCGACGTCGAGG
TGCCCGAAGGACCGCGCACCTGGTGCATGACCCGCAAGCCCGGTGCCTGACACGTGCTACGAGATTTCGA
TTCCACCGCCGCCTTCTATGAAAGGTTGGGCTTCGGAATCGTTTTCCGGGACGCCGGCTGGATGATCCTC
CAGCGCGGGGATCTCATGCTGGAGTTCTTCGCCCACCCCAACTTGTTTATTGCAGCTTATAATGGTTACA
AATAAAGCAATAGCATCACAAATTTCACAAATAAAGCATTTTTTTCACTGCATTCTAGTTGTGGTTTGTC
CAAACTCATCAATGTATCTTATCATGTCTGTATACCGTCGACCTCTAGCTAGAGCTTGGCGTAATCATGG
TCATTACCAATGCTTAATCAGTGAGGCACCTATCTCAGCGATCTGTCTATTTCGTTCATCCATAGTTGCC
TGACTCCCCGTCGTGTAGATAACTACGATACGGGAGGGCTTACCATCTGGCCCCAGCGCTGCGATGATAC
CGCGAGAACCACGCTCACCGGCTCCGGATTTATCAGCAATAAACCAGCCAGCCGGAAGGGCCGAGCGCAG
AAGTGGTCCTGCAACTTTATCCGCCTCCATCCAGTCTATTAATTGTTGCCGGGAAGCTAGAGTAAGTAGT
TCGCCAGTTAATAGTTTGCGCAACGTTGTTGCCATCGCTACAGGCATCGTGGTGTCACGCTCGTCGTTTG
GTATGGCTTCATTCAGCTCCGGTTCCCAACGATCAAGGCGAGTTACATGATCCCCCATGTTGTGCAAAAA
AGCGGTTAGCTCCTTCGGTCCTCCGATCGTTGTCAGAAGTAAGTTGGCCGCAGTGTTATCACTCATGGTT
ATGGCAGCACTGCATAATTCTCTTACTGTCATGCCATCCGTAAGATGCTTTTCTGTGACTGGTGAGTACT
CAACCAAGTCATTCTGAGAATAGTGTATGCGGCGACCGAGTTGCTCTTGCCCGGCGTCAATACGGGATAA
TACCGCGCCACATAGCAGAACTTTAAAAGTGCTCATCATTGGAAAACGTTCTTCGGGGCGAAAACTCTCA
AGGATCTTACCGCTGTTGAGATCCAGTTCGATGTAACCCACTCGTGCACCCAACTGATCTTCAGCATCTT
TTACTTTCACCAGCGTTTCTGGGTGAGCAAAAACAGGAAGGCAAAATGCCGCAAAAAAGGGAATAAGGGC
GACACGGAAATGTTGAATACTCATATTCTTCCTT
