>Addgene plasmid #156676 | pD649-HAsp-BTN3A1-Fc(DAPA)-AviTag-6xHis | depositor partial sequence | sequence record 302462 | insert (extracellular domain)
[639 nt withheld, positions 1-639]
CGGAGCGCCCAGAGATGGATTGCTGCTCTTGCCGGT
